Addgene plasmid #90988: pADH140
Purpose: NAT-marked CAS9 expression construct; part 1 of 2 of C.mal LEUpOUT CRISPR system. Use with pADH143-series gRNA expression constructs.
Depositing lab: Aaron Hernday. Depositing organization: University of California, Merced. Publication: An Efficient, Rapid, and Recyclable System for CRISPR-Mediated Genome Editing in Candida albicans. Nguyen N, Quail MMF, Hernday AD. mSphere. 2017 Apr 26;2(2):e00149-17. doi: 10.1128/mSphereDirect.00149-17. eCollection 2017 Mar-Apr. PubMed 28497115.
Backbone
  Vector backbone: pUC19
  Backbone size w/o insert (bp): 2242
  Total vector size (bp): 9184
  Vector type: CRISPR
  Selectable markers: Nourseothricin (NAT)
Growth in bacteria
  Bacterial resistance: Ampicillin, 100 μg/mL
  Growth temperature: 37°C
  Growth strain: DH5alpha
  Copy number: High Copy
Gene/Insert 1
  Gene/Insert name: C. maltosa LEU2 1 of 2
  Insert size (bp): 750
Gene/Insert 2
  Gene/Insert name: pENO1
  Insert size (bp): 783
Gene/Insert 3
  Gene/Insert name: Cas9
  Insert size (bp): 4113
Gene/Insert 4
  Gene/Insert name: NAT 1 of 2
  Insert size (bp): 842
Terms and licenses: Academic/Nonprofit Terms; Industry Terms: Not Available to Industry
How to cite: pADH140 was a gift from Aaron Hernday (Addgene plasmid # 90988 ; http://n2t.net/addgene:90988 ; RRID:Addgene_90988)
