[The description below was written by a language model from this plasmid's Addgene catalogue record and pLannotate feature annotations shown in this document.]
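Description:
pADH140 is a pUC19-based CRISPR plasmid of about 9.2 kb that supplies the Cas9 half of the two-part "C.mal LEUpOUT" genome-editing system developed for Candida albicans. It is designed to be used with the pADH143-series guide RNA expression constructs. In E. coli it is maintained at high copy through the ColE1/pUC origin and selected with ampicillin via the β-lactamase gene. Remnants of the pUC19 lac promoter region also remain in the backbone.

The payload begins with a roughly 750 bp fragment of the Candida maltosa LEU2 gene ("1 of 2"), which the annotation tool identifies as a partial LEU2 coding sequence by homology to the yeast enzyme. This is followed by the ENO1 promoter (listed in the catalogue but not picked up by the automated annotation). From its position it evidently drives the Streptococcus pyogenes Cas9 coding sequence, which carries a downstream 3xFLAG epitope tag and ends at the CYC1 terminator. Next comes the Ashbya gossypii TEF promoter, followed by a truncated nourseothricin acetyltransferase gene ("NAT 1 of 2"), annotated as a fragment of the streptothricin acetyltransferase.

Because both LEU2 and NAT are present only as partial segments, this plasmid cannot provide a complete marker on its own. The "1 of 2" naming indicates that the remaining portions are carried by the partner gRNA construct, presumably so that overlap in the NAT sequence rebuilds a functional nourseothricin marker when the two parts are combined. The associated publication describes the system as efficient, rapid and recyclable, and the LEUpOUT name suggests marker removal involving LEU2, but the record does not spell out the integration and recycling mechanism.
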