Features (pLannotate 1.2.2; 12 found; start..end, strand, type, name):
    443..547     -  promoter       AmpR promoter: bla
    682..1419    +  CDS            LEU2 (fragment): LEU3_YEAST - Experimental evidence at protein level: Swiss-Prot protein existence level 1. Catalyzes the oxidation of 3-carboxy-2-hydroxy-4- methylpentanoate (3-isopropylmalate) to 3-carboxy-4-methyl-2- oxopentanoate. The product decarboxylates to 4-methyl-2 oxopentanoate. From Saccharomyces cerevisiae (strain ATCC 204508 / S288c) (Baker's yeast).
   2201..6304    +  CDS            cas9: CAS9_STRP1 - Also known as csn1 From Streptococcus pyogenes serotype M1.
   6386..6451    +  CDS            3xFLAG: three tandem FLAG® epitope tags, followed by an enterokinase cleavage site
   6516..6763    +  terminator     CYC1 terminator: S. cerevisiae CYC1; transcription terminator for CYC1
   6803..7146    +  promoter       TEF promoter: Ashbya gossypii TEF promoter
   7160..7609    +  CDS            sta (fragment): STA_STRLA - Experimental evidence at protein level: Swiss-Prot protein existence level 1. Involved in resistance to streptothricin, a broad-spectrum antibiotic produced by streptomycetes. Detoxifies streptothricin via acetylation of the beta amino group of the first beta-lysyl moiety of streptothricin. From Streptomyces lavendulae.
   7654..7684    -  promoter       lac promoter: promoter for the E. coli lac operon
   7699..7720    -  protein_bind   CAP binding site: CAP binding activates transcription in the presence of cAMP. E. coli catabolite activator protein
   7733..7825    -  CDS            lacI (fragment): lac repressor; lacI; The lac repressor binds to the lac operator to inhibit transcription in E. coli. This inhibition can be relieved by adding lactose or isopropyl-β-D-thiogalactopyranoside (IPTG).
   8008..8596    -  rep_origin     ori: high-copy-number ColE1/pMB1/pBR322/pUC origin of replication
   8767..442     -  CDS            AmpR (across the origin): β-lactamase; bla; confers resistance to ampicillin, carbenicillin, and related antibiotics
>Addgene plasmid #90988 | pADH140 | addgene full sequence | sequence record 180521 | Addgene Partial NGS Result
CGGTTAGCTCCTTCGGTCCTCCGATCGTTGTCAGAAGTAAGTTGGCCGCAGTGTTATCACTCATGGTTAT
GGCAGCACTGCATAATTCTCTTACTGTCATGCCATCCGTAAGATGCTTTTCTGTGACTGGTGAGTACTCA
ACCAAGTCATTCTGAGAATAGTGTATGCGGCGACCGAGTTGCTCTTGCCCGGCGTCAATACGGGATAATA
CCGCGCCACATAGCAGAACTTTAAAAGTGCTCATCATTGGAAAACGTTCTTCGGGGCGAAAACTCTCAAG
GATCTTACCGCTGTTGAGATCCAGTTCGATGTAACCCACTCGTGCACCCAACTGATCTTCAGCATCTTTT
ACTTTCACCAGCGTTTCTGGGTGAGCAAAAACAGGAAGGCAAAATGCCGCAAAAAAGGGAATAAGGGCGA
CACGGAAATGTTGAATACTCATACTCTTCCTTTTTCAATATTATTGAAGCATTTATCAGGGTTATTGTCT
CATGAGCGGATACATATTTGAATGTATTTAGAAAAATAAACAAATAGGGGTTCCGCGCACATTTCCCCGA
AAAGTGCCACCTGACGTCTAAGAAACCATTATTATCATGACATTAACCTATAAAAATAGGCGTATCACGA
GGCCCTTTGACGGCACGGCCACGCGTTTAAACCGCCATGTCAGTTAAAACTAAAACTATTACAATTTTAC
CAGGTGATCACGTCGGTACCGAAATTGTCAATGAAGCTATCAAAGTTTTAGAAGCAATTGAAGCTGCCAC
TCCTTACCAAAAAATCCATTTCGATTTCAAACATCATTTAATCGGTGGTGCTGCCATTGATGCCACTGGT
GTCCCATTGCCAGATGACGCACTTGAAAGTGCCAAAAAATCTGATGCCGTCTTATTGGGTGCTGTTGGTG
GACCAAAATGGGGGACTGGCGCCGTTCGTCCAGAACAAGGTTTATTAAAGATTCGTAAAGAATTGAACCT
TTATGCTAACATCAGACCATGTAACTTTGCCAGTGACTCCTTATTGGAATTATCCCCATTGAGACCAGAA
GTCGTTAAAGGTACAAACTTGATCATTGTTCGTGAATTAGTTGGTGGTATTTATTTCGGTGATCGTGAAG
AACAAGAAGAAAGTGAAGATAAACAAACCGCATGGGATACTGAAAAATACACCGTCGATGAAGTCACCAG
AATCACCCGTATGGCTGCCTTCATGGCTTTACAACATAACCCACCATTACCAATCTGGTCATTGGATAAG
GCTAATGTTTTAGCTTCTTCTAGATTATGGAGAAGAACTGTCGATAAAGTGATTTCTGAAGAGTTCCCAA
CTTTGTCTGTTCAACATCAATTGATTGACTCCGCCGCCATGATTTTAATTCAAAACCCAACCAAATTGAA
TGGTATAATCATCACTACAGCTAACAATTACACAAAAAAAATTCTCTTTTCGATGTAGCAACTATCTTCA
ACTAAAACATTTTCTCCTTCGGCCCATGATTGTCCTCCGGGTCGACAGCAAGCCGTTACAATTGAGATGG
AAAGCGACCTACCTTCACTCGATAAGGTGCTTAATTGTACTTCATATAAATCTGGCCCGGATCTAAACAA
ATGAGTTCCATTAAGCCGTGGGTTCTCAATTAGGGTTTTTGTTTTTGATTTAGAAAAAAGAGATCAAGAT
TTGTTTACAGGTGATGCCTTTTTTTAGAACTTATGCGTTGCAAAAGTTGACTAACGATTTCTATAAGGTG
ATCCACACTAATTATACAAACGTACAAACAGACATACTTTTCCTGCGTTCACCTGATGTTGGCCAGATTT
CTCTCTTCATTGCATAGAACATAACCACACTAGGGCAACAGAAAAAAAAAAAAAAGTGCATCGGGAAGTT
GTGTTCCATTCATTATATGTCTACTACTGCATATGAGTAGCCCACCCACCACCACCATAGTAAGTTTTTG
TGTATGCGCGCCGTCAGGTTATTTCATTTCTGAATTTTTCAACCACCTTACTCCCTTTATTGTTGATTGA
CAATTTTGCTCACAGTAAGATCTTTTAGACTCCAATTAATATAAAATAAGTCTGATTTTCCAATTCCTGT
TTTTTCTTTTTTTTTCTGTTTCTATTTCTTTCCTTTTCTCCCTTTTTTTTAATTCTTCATTCAATCATCA
ATTGATAATTCAGGAATATTACAACCCGGGATGGATAAAAAGTATAGTATTGGTTTAGATATTGGTACTA
ACTCTGTGGGTTGGGCAGTTATCACTGACGAATATAAAGTTCCATCAAAGAAATTTAAGGTGTTAGGTAA
CACTGACAGACACTCAATAAAAAAGAATCTTATCGGTGCTCTTTTGTTCGACTCCGGTGAAACTGCCGAG
GCTACACGTTTAAAAAGAACAGCAAGAAGAAGATATACCCGTAGAAAAAATAGAATATGTTATTTACAAG
AAATCTTTTCTAATGAAATGGCTAAAGTTGATGATTCCTTTTTCCATAGATTGGAAGAGTCATTTTTGGT
TGAAGAAGACAAAAAGCATGAGAGACATCCAATCTTTGGGAATATAGTTGATGAAGTGGCTTACCATGAA
AAATATCCTACCATTTATCATTTAAGAAAGAAATTGGTAGATTCAACTGATAAAGCTGACCTTAGATTAA
TCTATTTAGCACTTGCCCATATGATTAAATTTAGAGGTCATTTTTTGATTGAAGGTGATTTGAACCCAGA
TAATTCTGACGTGGATAAATTATTTATTCAATTAGTCCAAACCTACAACCAATTATTTGAGGAAAATCCA
ATTAATGCTAGTGGTGTCGATGCCAAAGCTATATTATCAGCCAGATTATCAAAATCTAGACGTTTGGAAA
ATTTGATTGCCCAATTGCCAGGAGAAAAAAAGAATGGATTATTTGGAAACTTGATCGCATTATCATTGGG
TTTGACACCAAATTTTAAATCTAATTTTGATTTAGCTGAAGATGCTAAATTACAATTATCAAAAGACACC
TATGACGACGATTTGGACAATTTACTTGCTCAAATTGGTGATCAATATGCAGATTTGTTCTTAGCTGCTA
AAAACTTATCTGATGCTATTTTGTTGTCTGATATTTTGAGAGTGAACACAGAAATAACCAAAGCTCCATT
ATCAGCATCTATGATCAAACGTTATGATGAACACCATCAGGATTTGACTTTATTGAAAGCTTTGGTGAGA
CAACAATTGCCAGAGAAGTATAAAGAAATCTTTTTCGATCAATCTAAAAACGGGTATGCAGGTTATATTG
ATGGGGGTGCCTCCCAAGAGGAATTTTACAAATTTATAAAACCTATTTTAGAAAAGATGGATGGGACTGA
GGAACTTTTGGTCAAATTGAACAGAGAAGATTTGTTACGTAAACAGAGAACTTTTGATAATGGTAGTATA
CCTCACCAAATTCATTTGGGTGAGTTGCATGCAATTTTAAGAAGACAAGAAGATTTTTATCCATTTTTAA
AAGATAATAGAGAAAAAATCGAGAAAATTTTAACCTTTAGAATTCCATACTATGTTGGGCCTTTGGCTAG
AGGTAATTCAAGATTTGCCTGGATGACACGTAAATCAGAAGAAACTATTACCCCTTGGAATTTTGAAGAG
GTTGTTGATAAAGGAGCATCAGCACAGAGTTTTATTGAAAGAATGACCAATTTCGATAAAAACTTACCAA
ATGAAAAAGTTTTACCAAAACATTCCTTGTTATACGAATATTTTACTGTTTACAATGAACTTACAAAGGT
TAAATATGTTACTGAAGGTATGCGTAAGCCAGCCTTTTTATCTGGAGAACAGAAAAAGGCAATAGTTGAT
TTATTGTTTAAAACAAATAGAAAAGTTACTGTTAAACAATTAAAAGAAGATTACTTTAAGAAAATTGAAT
GTTTTGATTCAGTTGAAATCAGTGGTGTTGAAGACAGATTTAATGCTAGTTTAGGAACTTACCATGATTT
ACTTAAAATTATCAAAGATAAAGATTTCTTGGATAACGAAGAAAATGAAGACATTTTAGAAGACATTGTT
TTAACCTTAACTTTATTCGAAGATAGAGAGATGATTGAAGAACGTTTGAAGACTTATGCACATTTGTTTG
ACGATAAAGTGATGAAACAGTTGAAAAGAAGACGTTATACTGGATGGGGTAGATTGTCTCGTAAATTGAT
CAATGGAATTAGAGATAAACAAAGTGGTAAAACTATCTTGGACTTTTTGAAATCTGACGGATTTGCTAAT
AGAAATTTCATGCAATTGATCCACGACGATAGTTTGACATTTAAAGAAGACATCCAAAAGGCCCAAGTGA
GTGGGCAAGGTGATTCATTACATGAACATATTGCAAATTTAGCCGGATCTCCTGCTATTAAGAAAGGGAT
ATTACAAACTGTTAAAGTTGTGGATGAATTAGTGAAAGTAATGGGAAGACATAAACCTGAAAACATTGTC
ATTGAGATGGCAAGAGAAAATCAAACTACACAAAAAGGACAGAAAAATAGTAGAGAACGTATGAAAAGAA
TAGAAGAGGGTATTAAAGAATTGGGTAGTCAAATATTGAAAGAACACCCAGTGGAAAATACCCAGTTGCA
AAATGAAAAATTATATCTTTACTACCTTCAAAATGGACGTGATATGTATGTTGATCAGGAATTAGATATA
AATAGACTTTCAGATTATGATGTAGATCATATAGTTCCACAATCTTTCTTGAAAGATGATTCCATAGACA
ATAAAGTATTAACTAGAAGTGATAAAAATAGAGGTAAAAGTGATAATGTCCCAAGTGAGGAAGTCGTCAA
AAAGATGAAAAATTACTGGCGTCAACTTTTGAATGCTAAATTAATTACTCAAAGAAAATTTGATAATTTG
ACTAAAGCAGAAAGAGGTGGGCTTTCTGAATTAGATAAAGCCGGGTTCATTAAAAGACAATTGGTCGAAA
CTAGACAAATTACTAAACATGTTGCCCAAATTTTAGATTCCCGTATGAACACTAAGTATGACGAAAATGA
TAAGTTAATACGTGAGGTTAAAGTCATTACTTTAAAATCAAAACTTGTCTCTGATTTCAGAAAGGATTTC
CAATTCTATAAAGTTAGAGAAATTAATAATTATCATCATGCTCATGATGCATATTTGAATGCTGTAGTTG
GAACTGCTTTAATCAAGAAATACCCTAAATTAGAATCTGAATTTGTATATGGTGATTACAAAGTCTATGA
TGTTAGAAAGATGATTGCTAAATCAGAACAAGAAATTGGTAAAGCTACAGCTAAATACTTCTTTTACTCT
AACATTATGAATTTCTTTAAAACAGAAATTACTTTGGCAAACGGTGAAATTAGAAAAAGACCTCTTATTG
AAACAAATGGTGAGACTGGAGAGATAGTTTGGGACAAAGGGCGTGATTTCGCTACTGTTAGAAAAGTTTT
ATCAATGCCACAAGTTAACATTGTAAAGAAAACAGAGGTTCAAACTGGTGGTTTCTCAAAAGAAAGTATT
TTGCCTAAAAGAAATAGTGATAAATTGATTGCCAGAAAAAAGGATTGGGATCCAAAGAAATATGGTGGTT
TCGACTCACCAACCGTAGCCTATTCTGTTTTGGTTGTGGCAAAGGTTGAAAAGGGTAAAAGTAAAAAGCT
TAAATCAGTAAAAGAACTTTTGGGTATTACAATAATGGAAAGAAGTTCCTTTGAAAAGAACCCTATTGAT
TTTTTGGAAGCTAAAGGTTATAAGGAAGTAAAGAAGGACTTAATAATCAAATTGCCTAAATATTCTTTAT
TTGAATTAGAAAATGGGAGAAAAAGAATGTTGGCTTCTGCTGGAGAATTGCAAAAGGGTAATGAATTAGC
ATTGCCTTCCAAATATGTTAACTTCTTGTATTTAGCTTCACACTATGAAAAGTTGAAAGGGTCACCAGAA
GATAACGAGCAAAAACAATTATTTGTTGAACAACACAAACACTACTTAGATGAGATTATAGAACAAATTA
GTGAATTCAGTAAAAGAGTGATATTAGCTGATGCAAATTTAGATAAAGTTTTGTCAGCCTATAACAAACA
TAGAGATAAGCCAATTAGAGAACAAGCAGAAAACATTATTCACTTATTTACCCTTACCAATTTAGGAGCA
CCTGCTGCTTTCAAGTATTTTGATACAACAATTGATCGTAAAAGATATACCTCAACAAAAGAAGTCTTAG
ACGCCACCTTAATTCATCAATCAATCACTGGATTGTATGAGACAAGAATTGATTTGTCTCAATTGGGTGG
TGATGAAGGGGCTGATCCTAAGAAGAAAAGAAAAGTTGATCCAAAGAAAAAGCGTAAGGTGGATCCTAAG
AAAAAGAGAAAGGTTGACTACAAAGACCATGACGGTGATTATAAAGATCATGACATCGACTACAAGGATG
ACGATGACAAGTGATAATGACTGCAGAGATCCATCGACCTGCCGCCAAGCTAATTCCGGGCGAATTTCTG
TCGAGTCATGTAATTAGTTATGTCACGCTTACATTCACGCCCTCCCCCCACATCCGCTCTAACCGAAAAG
GAAGGAGTTAGACAACCTGAAGTCTAGGTCCCTATTTATTTTTTTATAGTTATGTTAGTATTAAGAACGT
TATTTATATTTCAAATTTTTCTTTTTTTTCTGTACAGACGCGTGTACGCATGTAACATTATACTGAAAAC
CTTGCTTTAGAAGGTTTTGGGACGCTCGAAGGCTTTAATTTGCGGCCAGCTTGCCTCGTCCCCGCCTGGT
CACCCGGCCAGCGACATGGAGGCCCAGAATACCCTCCTTGACAGTCTTGACGTGCGCAGCTCAGGGGCAT
GATGTGACTGTCGCCCGTACATTTAGCCCATACATCCCCATGTATAATCATTTGCATCCATACATTTTGA
TGGCCGCACGGCGCGAAGCAAAAATTACGGCTCCTCGCTGCAGACCTGCGAGCAGGGAAACGCTCCCCTC
ACAGACGCGTTGAATTGTCCCCACGCCGCGCCCCTGTAGAGAAATATAAAAGGTTAGGATTTGCCACTGA
GGTTCTTCTTTCATATACTTCCTTTTAAAATCTTGCTAGGATACAGTTCTCACATCACATCCGAACATAA
ACAACCGGATCCTACAATTATGTCTACTACTTTGGATGATACTGCTTATAGATACAGAACTTCTGTTCCA
GGTGATGCTGAAGCTATTGAAGCTTTGGATGGTTCTTTCACTACCGATACTGTTTTTAGAGTTACTGCTA
CTGGTGATGGTTTCACTTTGAGAGAAGTTCCAGTTGATCCACCATTGACTAAGGTTTTCCCAGATGATGA
ATCCGATGATGAATCCGATGCTGGTGAAGATGGTGATCCAGATTCTAGAACTTTCGTTGCTTATGGTGAT
GATGGTGATTTGGCTGGTTTCGTTGTTGTTTCTTATTCTGGTTGGAACAGAAGATTGACTGTTGAAGATA
TTGAAGTTGCTCCAGAACATAGAGGTCATGGTGTTGGTAGAGCTTTGATGGGTTTGGCTACTGAATTCGC
CAGAGAAAGAGGTGCTGGTCATTTGTGGTTGGAAGTTACCAATGTTAATCGGTGTTTAAACCCCAGCGCC
TGGCGGGCGCTCACAATTCCACACAACATACGAGCCGGAAGCATAAAGTGTAAAGCCTGGGGTGCCTAAT
GAGTGAGCTAACTCACATTAATTGCGTTGCGCTCACTGCCCGCTTTCCAGTCGGGAAACCTGTCGTGCCA
GCTGCATTAATGAATCGGCCAACGCGCGGGGAGAGGCGGTTTGCGTATTGGGCGCTCTTCCGCTTCCTCG
CTCACTGACTCGCTGCGCTCGGTCGTTCGGCTGCGGCGAGCGGTATCAGCTCACTCAAAGGCGGTAATAC
GGTTATCCACAGAATCAGGGGATAACGCAGGAAAGAACATGTGAGCAAAAGGCCAGCAAAAGGCCAGGAA
CCGTAAAAAGGCCGCGTTGCTGGCGTTTTTCCATAGGCTCCGCCCCCCTGACGAGCATCACAAAAATCGA
CGCTCAAGTCAGAGGTGGCGAAACCCGACAGGACTATAAAGATACCAGGCGTTTCCCCCTGGAAGCTCCC
TCGTGCGCTCTCCTGTTCCGACCCTGCCGCTTACCGGATACCTGTCCGCCTTTCTCCCTTCGGGAAGCGT
GGCGCTTTCTCATAGCTCACGCTGTAGGTATCTCAGTTCGGTGTAGGTCGTTCGCTCCAAGCTGGGCTGT
GTGCACGAACCCCCCGTTCAGCCCGACCGCTGCGCCTTATCCGGTAACTATCGTCTTGAGTCCAACCCGG
TAAGACACGACTTATCGCCACTGGCAGCAGCCACTGGTAACAGGATTAGCAGAGCGAGGTATGTAGGCGG
TGCTACAGAGTTCTTGAAGTGGTGGCCTAACTACGGCTACACTAGAAGAACAGTATTTGGTATCTGCGCT
CTGCTGAAGCCAGTTACCTTCGGAAAAAGAGTTGGTAGCTCTTGATCCGGCAAACAAACCACCGCTGGTA
GCGGTGGTTTTTTTGTTTGCAAGCAGCAGATTACGCGCAGAAAAAAAGGATCTCAAGAAGATCCTTTGAT
CTTTTCTACGGGGTCTGACGCTCAGTGGAACGAAAACTCACGTTAAGGGATTTTGGTCATGAGATTATCA
AAAAGGATCTTCACCTAGATCCTTTTAAATTAAAAATGAAGTTTTAAATCAATCTAAAGTATATATGAGT
AAACTTGGTCTGACAGTTACCAATGCTTGATCAGTGAGGCACCTATCTCAGCGATCTGTCTATTTCGTTC
ATCCATAGTTGCCTGACTCCCCGTCGTGTAGATAACTACGATACGGGAGGGCTTACCATCTGGCCCCAGT
GCTGCAATGATACCGCGAGACCCACGCTCACCGGCTCCAGATTTATCAGCAATAAACCAGCCAGCCGGAA
GGGCCGAGCGCAGAAGTGGTCCTGCAACTTTATCCGCCTCCATCCAGTCTATTAATTGTTGCCGGGAAGC
TAGAGTAAGTAGTTCGCCAGTTAATAGTTTGCGCAACGTTGTTGCCATTGCTACAGGCATCGTGGTGTCA
CGCTCGTCGTTTGGTATGGCTTCATTCAGCTCCGGTTCCCAACGATCAAGGCGAGTTACATGATCCCCCA
TGTTGTGCAAAAAAG
